Addgene plasmid #234745: memGRKct-Venus
Purpose: Mammalian expression of plasma membrane anchored (GAP43) GRKct-Venus
Depositing lab: Nevin Lambert. Depositing organization: Augusta University. Publication: Visualization of endogenous G proteins on endosomes and other organelles. Jang W, Senarath K, Feinberg G, Lu S, Lambert NA. Elife. 2024 Nov 8;13:RP97033. doi: 10.7554/eLife.97033. PubMed 39514269.
Backbone
  Vector backbone: pVenus-N1
  Vector type: Mammalian Expression
Growth in bacteria
  Bacterial resistance: Ampicillin, 100 μg/mL
  Growth temperature: 37°C
  Growth strain: DH5alpha
  Copy number: High Copy
Gene/Insert
  Gene/Insert name: memGRKct-Venus
  Species: Synthetic
  Promoter: CMV
  Cloning method: Ligation Independent Cloning
Terms and licenses: Academic/Nonprofit Terms; Industry Terms: Not Available to Industry
How to cite: memGRKct-Venus was a gift from Nevin Lambert (Addgene plasmid # 234745 ; http://n2t.net/addgene:234745 ; RRID:Addgene_234745)
