[The description below was written by a language model from this plasmid's Addgene catalogue record and pLannotate feature annotations shown in this document.]
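Description:
memGRKct-Venus is a mammalian expression plasmid that produces a plasma-membrane-anchored fusion of the C-terminal region of a G protein-coupled receptor kinase to the yellow fluorescent protein Venus. The catalogue lists the backbone as pVenus-N1. However, the sequenced 6.7 kb plasmid looks more like a pcDNA3-type vector, with ampicillin resistance (AmpR with its bla promoter), a bGH polyadenylation signal, a T7 promoter upstream of the insert and an f1 origin. This agrees with the recorded ampicillin selection. Propagation in E. coli relies on a high-copy ColE1/pUC origin. A separate SV40 promoter–neo–SV40 poly(A) cassette is also present and could in principle allow G418 selection of transfected mammalian cells. Short annotated fragments of lacI, the lac promoter/operator, ble, bom and an HIV-1 LTR appear to be backbone remnants or chance matches rather than functional parts.

The expression cassette is driven by the CMV immediate-early enhancer and promoter. The annotated coding sequence consists of about 600 nt matching human GRK3 (ADRBK2), followed in frame by mVenus and terminated by the bGH poly(A) signal. The record states that membrane targeting comes from a GAP43-derived anchor. This short N-terminal motif is not separately annotated but would lie in the unannotated stretch upstream of the GRK3 fragment. The GRK C-terminal domain is generally known to bind free Gβγ subunits, so a membrane-tethered, Venus-tagged version is the kind of tool used as a fluorescent or energy-transfer acceptor for reporting G protein activation at the plasma membrane. The record itself gives only mammalian expression as the purpose, and associates the plasmid with work visualizing endogenous G proteins on endosomes and other organelles.
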