Features (pLannotate 1.2.2; 21 found; start..end, strand, type, name):
      1..589     +  rep_origin     ori: high-copy-number ColE1/pMB1/pBR322/pUC origin of replication
    772..864     +  CDS            lacI (fragment): lac repressor; lacI; The lac repressor binds to the lac operator to inhibit transcription in E. coli. This inhibition can be relieved by adding lactose or isopropyl-β-D-thiogalactopyranoside (IPTG).
    877..898     +  protein_bind   CAP binding site: CAP binding activates transcription in the presence of cAMP. E. coli catabolite activator protein
    913..943     +  promoter       lac promoter: promoter for the E. coli lac operon
    951..967     +  protein_bind   lac operator: The lac repressor binds to the lac operator to inhibit transcription in E. coli. This inhibition can be relieved by adding lactose or isopropyl-β-D-thiogalactopyranoside (IPTG). lac repressor encoded by lacI
   1040..1161    -  polyA_signal   SV40 poly(A) signal: SV40 polyadenylation signal
   1156..1314    -  CDS            ble (fragment): BLE_KLEPN - Experimental evidence at protein level: Swiss-Prot protein existence level 1. Binding protein with a strong affinity to the bleomycin family of antibiotics. Binds to CL990; an antimitotic-antibiotic compound. From Klebsiella pneumoniae.
   1338..2129    -  CDS            neo: KKA2_KLEPN - Also known as kan, nptII. Experimental evidence at protein level: Swiss-Prot protein existence level 1. Resistance to kanamycin, neomycin, paromomycin, ribostamycin, butirosin and gentamicin B. From Klebsiella pneumoniae.
   2196..2525    -  promoter       SV40 promoter: SV40 enhancer and early promoter
   2539..2967    -  rep_origin     f1 ori (sequence partly withheld): f1 bacteriophage origin of replication; arrow indicates direction of (+) strand synthesis
   2988..3009    -  promoter       SV40 promoter (fragment): SV40 enhancer and early promoter
   3013..3237    -  polyA_signal   bGH poly(A) signal: bovine growth hormone polyadenylation signal
   3278..3994    -  CDS            mVenus: mVenus is a basic (constitutively fluorescent) yellow fluorescent protein published in 2006, derived from Aequorea victoria. It is reported to be a rapidly-maturing monomer with moderate acid sensitivity.
   4007..4609    -  CDS            GRK3 (fragment): ARBK2_HUMAN - Also known as ADRBK2, BARK2. Experimental evidence at protein level: Swiss-Prot protein existence level 1. Specifically phosphorylates the agonist-occupied form of the beta-adrenergic and closely related receptors. From Homo sapiens (Human).
   4692..4710    -  promoter       T7 promoter: promoter for bacteriophage T7 RNA polymerase
   4726..4759    -  LTR            5' LTR (truncated) (fragment): truncated 5' long terminal repeat (LTR) from HIV-1
   4755..4958    -  promoter       CMV promoter: human cytomegalovirus (CMV) immediate early promoter
   4959..5338    -  enhancer       CMV enhancer: human cytomegalovirus immediate early enhancer
   5493..5545    +  misc_feature   bom (fragment): basis of mobility region from pBR322
   5604..5708    +  promoter       AmpR promoter: bla
   5709..6569    +  CDS            AmpR: β-lactamase; bla; confers resistance to ampicillin, carbenicillin, and related antibiotics
>Addgene plasmid #234745 | memGRKct-Venus | addgene full sequence | sequence record 478445 | Addgene NGS Result
TTGAGATCCTTTTTTTCTGCGCGTAATCTGCTGCTTGCAAACAAAAAAACCACCGCTACCAGCGGTGGTT
TGTTTGCCGGATCAAGAGCTACCAACTCTTTTTCCGAAGGTAACTGGCTTCAGCAGAGCGCAGATACCAA
ATACTGTTCTTCTAGTGTAGCCGTAGTTAGGCCACCACTTCAAGAACTCTGTAGCACCGCCTACATACCT
CGCTCTGCTAATCCTGTTACCAGTGGCTGCTGCCAGTGGCGATAAGTCGTGTCTTACCGGGTTGGACTCA
AGACGATAGTTACCGGATAAGGCGCAGCGGTCGGGCTGAACGGGGGGTTCGTGCACACAGCCCAGCTTGG
AGCGAACGACCTACACCGAACTGAGATACCTACAGCGTGAGCTATGAGAAAGCGCCACGCTTCCCGAAGG
GAGAAAGGCGGACAGGTATCCGGTAAGCGGCAGGGTCGGAACAGGAGAGCGCACGAGGGAGCTTCCAGGG
GGAAACGCCTGGTATCTTTATAGTCCTGTCGGGTTTCGCCACCTCTGACTTGAGCGTCGATTTTTGTGAT
GCTCGTCAGGGGGGCGGAGCCTATGGAAAAACGCCAGCAACGCGGCCTTTTTACGGTTCCTGGCCTTTTG
CTGGCCTTTTGCTCACATGTTCTTTCCTGCGTTATCCCCTGATTCTGTGGATAACCGTATTACCGCCTTT
GAGTGAGCTGATACCGCTCGCCGCAGCCGAACGACCGAGCGCAGCGAGTCAGTGAGCGAGGAAGCGGAAG
AGCGCCCAATACGCAAACCGCCTCTCCCCGCGCGTTGGCCGATTCATTAATGCAGCTGGCACGACAGGTT
TCCCGACTGGAAAGCGGGCAGTGAGCGCAACGCAATTAATGTGAGTTAGCTCACTCATTAGGCACCCCAG
GCTTTACACTTTATGCTTCCGGCTCGTATGTTGTGTGGAATTGTGAGCGGATAACAATTTCACACAGGAA
ACAGCTATGACCATGATTACGCCAAGCTCTAGCTAGAGGTCGACGGTATACAGACATGATAAGATACATT
GATGAGTTTGGACAAACCACAACTAGAATGCAGTGAAAAAAATGCTTTATTTGTGAAATTTGTGATGCTA
TTGCTTTATTTGTAACCATTATAAGCTGCAATAAACAAGTTGGGGTGGGCGAAGAACTCCAGCATGAGAT
CCCCGCGCTGGAGGATCATCCAGCCGGCGTCCCGGAAAACGATTCCGAAGCCCAACCTTTCATAGAAGGC
GGCGGTGGAATCGAAATCTCGTGATGGCAGGTTGGGCGTCGCTTGGTCGGTCATTTCGAACCCCAGAGTC
CCGCTCAGAAGAACTCGTCAAGAAGGCGATAGAAGGCGATGCGCTGCGAATCGGGAGCGGCGATACCGTA
AAGCACGAGGAAGCGGTCAGCCCATTCGCCGCCAAGCTCTTCAGCAATATCACGGGTAGCCAACGCTATG
TCCTGATAGCGGTCCGCCACACCCAGCCGGCCACAGTCGATGAATCCAGAAAAGCGGCCATTTTCCACCA
TGATATTCGGCAAGCAGGCATCGCCATGGGTCACGACGAGATCCTCGCCGTCGGGCATGCGCGCCTTGAG
CCTGGCGAACAGTTCGGCTGGCGCGAGCCCCTGATGCTCTTCGTCCAGATCATCCTGATCGACAAGACCG
GCTTCCATCCGAGTACGTGCTCGCTCGATGCGATGTTTCGCTTGGTGGTCGAATGGGCAGGTAGCCGGAT
CAAGCGTATGCAGCCGCCGCATTGCATCAGCCATGATGGATACTTTCTCGGCAGGAGCAAGGTGAGATGA
CAGGAGATCCTGCCCCGGCACTTCGCCCAATAGCAGCCAGTCCCTTCCCGCTTCAGTGACAACGTCGAGC
ACAGCTGCGCAAGGAACGCCCGTCGTGGCCAGCCACGATAGCCGCGCTGCCTCGTCCTGCAGTTCATTCA
GGGCACCGGACAGGTCGGTCTTGACAAAAAGAACCGGGCGCCCCTGCGCTGACAGCCGGAACACGGCGGC
ATCAGAGCAGCCGATTGTCTGTTGTGCCCAGTCATAGCCGAATAGCCTCTCCACCCAAGCGGCCGGAGAA
CCTGCGTGCAATCCATCTTGTTCAATCATGCGAAACGATCCTCATCCTGTCTCTTGATCAGATCCGAAAA
TGGATATACAAGCTCCCGGGAGCTTTTTGCAAAAGCCTAGGCCTCCAAAAAAGCCTCCTCACTACTTCTG
GAATAGCTCAGAGGCAGAGGCGGCCTCGGCCTCTGCATAAATAAAAAAAATTAGTCAGCCATGGGGCGGA
GAATGGGCGGAACTGGGCGGAGTTAGGGGCGGGATGGGCGGAGTTAGGGGCGGGACTATGGTTGCTGACT
AATTGAGATGCATGCTTTGCATACTTCTGCCTGCTGGGGAGCCTGGGGACTTTCCACACCTGGTTGCTGA
CTAATTGAGATGCATGCTTTGCATACTTCTGCCTGCTGGGGAGCCTGGGGACTTTCCACACCCTAACTGA
CACACATTCCACAGAATTAATTCGCGTTAAATTTTTGTTAAATCAGCTCATTTTTTAACCAATAGGCCGA
AATCGGCAAAATCCCTTATAAATCAAAAGAATAGACCGAGATAGGGT
[37 nt withheld, positions 2638-2674]
AAAGAACGTGGACTCCAACGTCAAAGG
[49 nt withheld, positions 2702-2750]
T
[91 nt withheld, positions 2752-2842]
G
[124 nt withheld, positions 2844-2967]
GGGGATACCCCCTAGAGCCCCAGCTGGTTCTTTCCGCCTCAGAAGCCATAGAGCCCACCGCATCCCCAGC
ATGCCTGCTATTGTCTTCCCAATCCTCCCCCTTGCTGTCCTGCCCCACCCCACCCCCCAGAATAGAATGA
CACCTACTCAGACAATGCGATGCAATTTCCTCATTTTATTAGGAAAGGACAGTGGGAGTGGCACCTTCCA
GGGTCAAGGAAGGCACGGGGGAGGGGCAAACAACAGATGGCTGGCAACTAGAAGGCACAGTCGAGGCTGA
TCAGCGGGTTTAAACGGGCCCTCTAGATTACTTGTACAGCTCGTCCATGCCGAGAGTGATCCCGGCGGCG
GTCACGAACTCCAGCAGGACCATGTGATCGCGCTTCTCGTTGGGGTCTTTGCTCAGCTTGGACTGGTAGC
TCAGGTAGTGGTTGTCGGGCAGCAGCACGGGGCCGTCGCCGATGGGGGTGTTCTGCTGGTAGTGGTCGGC
GAGCTGCACGCCGCCGTCCTCGATGTTGTGGCGGATCTTGAAGTTGGCCTTGATGCCGTTCTTCTGCTTG
TCGGCGGTGATATAGACGTTGTGGCTGTTGTAGTTGTACTCCAGCTTGTGCCCCAGGATGTTGCCGTCCT
CCTTGAAGTCGATGCCCTTCAGCTCGATGCGGTTCACCAGGGTGTCGCCCTCGAACTTCACCTCGGCGCG
GGTCTTGTAGTTGCCGTCGTCCTTGAAGAAGATGGTGCGCTCCTGGACGTAGCCTTCGGGCATGGCGGAC
TTGAAGAAGTCGTGCTGCTTCATGTGGTCGGGGTAGCGGGCGAAGCACTGCAGGCCGTAGCCGAGGGTGG
TCACGAGGGTGGGCCAGGGCACGGGCAGCTTGCCGGTGGTGCAGATGAGCTTCAGGGTCAGCTTGCCGTA
GGTGGCATCGCCCTCGCCCTCGCCGGACACGCTGAACTTGTGGCCGTTTACGTCGCCGTCCAGCTCGACC
AGGATGGGCACCACCCCGGTGAACAGCTCCTCGCCCTTGCTCACCATGGATCCACCTCCGAGGCCGTTGC
TGTTCCTATGGCAGAGGGGAGGCTTTGAGAGTTCCACGACGGCTGAGCGGGATTTGTTGAGGAACTTGGG
GGCTCGCCGTAGCAGCCGCTGGGCCTCCATGAATGTCTCCGTCAGCTCTTTCTTCCACTGCACAAACTCT
GGGTCACTCTCACACTGCAAAACGAACTGCTTCCCTCCTTTTATTCTCAACAAAATGCACTTTTTGTCTT
TAATCTGAGTTTCTTCCACGGACACAATCTGTTCCATTGTCAGTAAACTTTGTCGCGACTCGCCTTCTCC
TCTCCACTCAAGTCTGTTCGGAAAGAGGTAAAAATAGCGGCGCTGCCACTGGGTCAGGAAAGGGTTCCCC
AGCTTCAGCATGTACCCGTGCACGATGCAGTCTCTTCCCAGGGCGTAATCTTCTTCGTGGCCAAGCTGCT
TATTTTTAGCTCTCTTCCTGGCCTCGATTTTATCCGTGTCTGCATTTACTGCTTCATAAACTGTTTCCGC
CACTTCCTGCTGCCAGCGCTCAGAGATCACCAGAGGGAAGTTCTTGTAGAGTTCTTGGTCGCAATCAAGA
AGCTTGATTCCGATCTTTTGGTCCTCATCATTCTTTTCAACCTGTTTGGTTCTTCTCAGACAGCACAGCA
TGGTGGCGACCGGTGGATCAGATCTGCTAGCCAGCTTGGGTCTCCCTATAGTGAGTCGTATTAATTTCGA
TAAGCCAGTAAGCAGTGGGTTCTCTAGTTAGCCAGAGAGCTCTGCTTATATAGACCTCCCACCGTACACG
CCTACCGCCCATTTGCGTCAATGGGGCGGAGTTGTTACGACATTTTGGAAAGTCCCGTTGATTTTGGTGC
CAAAACAAACTCCCATTGACGTCAATGGGGTGGAGACTTGGAAATCCCCGTGAGTCAAACCGCTATCCAC
GCCCATTGATGTACTGCCAAAACCGCATCACCATGGTAATAGCGATGACTAATACGTAGATGTACTGCCA
AGTAGGAAAGTCCCATAAGGTCATGTACTGGGCATAATGCCAGGCGGGCCATTTACCGTCATTGACGTCA
ATAGGGGGCGTACTTGGCATATGATACACTTGATGTACTGCCAAGTGGGCAGTTTACCGTAAATACTCCA
CCCATTGACGTCAATGGAAAGTCCCTATTGGCGTTACTATGGGAACATACGTCATTATTGACGTCAATGG
GCGGGGGTCGTTGGGCGGTCAGCCAGGCGGGCCATTTACCGTAAGTTATGTAACGCGGAACTCCATATAT
GGGCTATGAACTAATGACCCCGTAATTGATTACTATTAATAACTAGTCAATAATCAATGTCAACGCGTAT
ATCTGGCCCGTACATCGCGAAGCAGCGCAAAACGCCTAACCCTAAGCAGATTCTTCATGCAATTGTCGGT
CAAGCCTTGCCTTGTTGTAGCTTAAATTTTGCTCGCGCACTACTCAGCGACCTCCAACACACAAGCAGGG
AGCAGATACTGGCTTAACTATGCGGCATCAGAGCAGATTGTACTGAGAGTGCACCATAGGGGATCGGGAG
ATCTCCCGATCCGTCGACGTCAGGTGGCACTTTTCGGGGAAATGTGCGCGGAACCCCTATTTGTTTATTT
TTCTAAATACATTCAAATATGTATCCGCTCATGAGACAATAACCCTGATAAATGCTTCAATAATATTGAA
AAAGGAAGAGTATGAGTATTCAACATTTCCGTGTCGCCCTTATTCCCTTTTTTGCGGCATTTTGCCTTCC
TGTTTTTGCTCACCCAGAAACGCTGGTGAAAGTAAAAGATGCTGAAGATCAGTTGGGTGCACGAGTGGGT
TACATCGAACTGGATCTCAACAGCGGTAAGATCCTTGAGAGTTTTCGCCCCGAAGAACGTTTTCCAATGA
TGAGCACTTTTAAAGTTCTGCTATGTGGCGCGGTATTATCCCGTATTGACGCCGGGCAAGAGCAACTCGG
TCGCCGCATACACTATTCTCAGAATGACTTGGTTGAGTACTCACCAGTCACAGAAAAGCATCTTACGGAT
GGCATGACAGTAAGAGAATTATGCAGTGCTGCCATAACCATGAGTGATAACACTGCGGCCAACTTACTTC
TGACAACGATCGGAGGACCGAAGGAGCTAACCGCTTTTTTGCACAACATGGGGGATCATGTAACTCGCCT
TGATCGTTGGGAACCGGAGCTGAATGAAGCCATACCAAACGACGAGCGTGACACCACGATGCCTGTAGCA
ATGGCAACAACGTTGCGCAAACTATTAACTGGCGAACTACTTACTCTAGCTTCCCGGCAACAATTAATAG
ACTGGATGGAGGCGGATAAAGTTGCAGGACCACTTCTGCGCTCGGCCCTTCCGGCTGGCTGGTTTATTGC
TGATAAATCTGGAGCCGGTGAGCGTGGGTCTCGCGGTATCATTGCAGCACTGGGGCCAGATGGTAAGCCC
TCCCGTATCGTAGTTATCTACACGACGGGGAGTCAGGCAACTATGGATGAACGAAATAGACAGATCGCTG
AGATAGGTGCCTCACTGATTAAGCATTGGTAACTGTCAGACCAAGTTTACTCATATATACTTTAGATTGA
TTTAAAACTTCATTTTTAATTTAAAAGGATCTAGGTGAAGATCCTTTTTGATAATCTCATGACCAAAATC
CCTTAACGTGAGTTTTCGTTCCACTGAGCGTCAGACCCCGTAGAAAAGATCAAAGGATCTTC
